Addgene plasmid #46852: pX61
Purpose: TOP Hupki-puro2A-Hupki-wt plasmid
Depositing lab: Monica Hollstein. Depositing organization: Deutsches Krebsforschungszentrum (DKFZ). Publication: Rapid derivation of genetically related mutants from embryonic cells harboring a recombinase-specific Trp53 platform. Wei QX, Odell AF, van der Hoeven F, Hollstein M. Cell Cycle. 2011 Apr 15;10(8):1261-70. Epub 2011 Apr 15. 10.4161/cc.10.8.15303 PubMed 21445009.
Backbone
  Vector backbone: pX1
  Backbone size w/o insert (bp): 2977
  Total vector size (bp): 7609
  Vector type: Mammalian Expression
  Selectable markers: Puromycin
Growth in bacteria
  Bacterial resistance: Ampicillin, 100 μg/mL
  Growth temperature: 37°C
  Growth strain: DH5alpha
  Copy number: High Copy
Gene/Insert
  Gene/Insert name: attB-Puro-2A and Hupki p53 wild type
  Species: H. sapiens (human), M. musculus (mouse)
  Insert size (bp): 4632
  Entrez Gene: TP53 (a.k.a. BCC7, BMFS5, LFS1, P53, TRP53)
  Cloning method: Restriction Enzyme; 5′ cloning site SacI (unknown if destroyed); 3′ cloning site KpnI (unknown if destroyed)
  Sequencing primers: 5′ T3; 3′ T7
Terms and licenses: Academic/Nonprofit Terms; Industry Terms: Not Available to Industry
How to cite: pX61 was a gift from Monica Hollstein (Addgene plasmid # 46852 ; http://n2t.net/addgene:46852 ; RRID:Addgene_46852)
