[The description below was written by a language model from this plasmid's Addgene catalogue record and the feature table of its GenBank file.]
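Description:
pX61 is a high-copy, ampicillin-selected plasmid built on the pX1 backbone. Its annotated elements (pUC-type ColE1 origin, f1 origin, lac promoter/operator region, and flanking T7 and T3 promoters with M13 primer sites) are typical of a phagemid-style cloning vector. It is catalogued as a mammalian expression vector with puromycin selection, but its layout is that of a donor plasmid for recombinase-mediated cassette exchange. A roughly 4.6 kb insert, cloned between SacI and KpnI, is bracketed by two attB sites for phage phiC31 integrase: a minimal site at one end and a longer version at the other.

Between the attB sites, the feature table annotates a puromycin N-acetyltransferase coding sequence followed by a T2A ribosome-skipping peptide. The next ~3.3 kb is unannotated. According to the catalogue entry, it carries wild-type "Hupki" (human p53 knock-in) p53 sequence, a chimeric human/mouse TP53/Trp53 segment. No mammalian promoter is annotated upstream of the puromycin gene. This fits a design in which the Puro-2A-p53 unit is expressed only after integrase-mediated insertion at a suitably prepared genomic locus, with T2A separating the resistance enzyme from p53, although the record does not state this explicitly.

The associated publication title points to use with embryonic cells carrying a recombinase-specific Trp53 platform, allowing rapid derivation of genetically matched lines. In that setting, pX61 would supply the wild-type allele. The full-length sequence record (7,590 bp) is slightly shorter than the catalogued size of 7,609 bp. The two additional partial records are short sequencing reads that add no further features.
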