LOCUS       Exported 7590 bp ds-DNA circular SYN 13-MAY-2021
DEFINITION  TOP Hupki-puro2A-Hupki-wt plasmid .
ACCESSION   .
VERSION     .
KEYWORDS    pX61
SOURCE      synthetic DNA construct
  ORGANISM  synthetic DNA construct
REFERENCE   1 (bases 1 to 7590)
  AUTHORS   Wei QX, Odell AF, van der Hoeven F, Hollstein M
  TITLE     Rapid derivation of genetically related mutants from embryonic cells
            harboring a recombinase-specific Trp53 platform.
  JOURNAL   Cell Cycle. 2011 Apr 15;10(8):1261-70. Epub 2011 Apr 15.
  PUBMED    21445009
REFERENCE   2 (bases 1 to 7590)
  AUTHORS   .
  TITLE     Direct Submission
  JOURNAL   Exported May 13, 2021 from SnapGene Server 1.1.58
            http://www.snapgene.com
FEATURES             Location/Qualifiers
     source          1..7590
                     /organism="synthetic DNA construct"
                     /mol_type="other DNA"
     rep_origin      complement(6..461)
                     /direction=LEFT
                     /label=f1 ori
                     /note="f1 bacteriophage origin of replication; arrow
                     indicates direction of (+) strand synthesis"
     primer_bind     complement(143..164)
                     /label=F1ori-F
                     /note="F1 origin, forward primer"
     primer_bind     355..374
                     /label=F1ori-R
                     /note="F1 origin, reverse primer"
     primer_bind     588..610
                     /label=M13/pUC Forward
                     /note="In lacZ gene"
     primer_bind     602..619
                     /label=M13 Forward
                     /note="In lacZ gene. Also called M13-F20 or M13 (-21)
                     Forward"
     primer_bind     603..619
                     /label=M13 fwd
                     /note="common sequencing primer, one of multiple similar
                     variants"
     primer_bind     626..645
                     /label=T7
                     /note="T7 promoter, forward primer"
     promoter        626..644
                     /label=T7 promoter
                     /note="promoter for bacteriophage T7 RNA polymerase"
     protein_bind    672..705
                     /label=attB
                     /bound_moiety="phage phi-C31 integrase"
                     /note="minimal attB site for the phi-C31 integrase (Groth
                     et al., 2000)"
     CDS             1112..1711
                     /codon_start=1
                     /gene="pac from Streptomyces alboniger"
                     /product="puromycin N-acetyltransferase"
                     /label=PuroR
                     /note="confers resistance to puromycin"
                     /translation="MGTEYKPTVRLATRDDVPRAVRTLAAAFADYPATRHTVDPDRHIE
                     RVTELQELFLTRVGLDIGKVWVADDGAAVAVWTTPESVEAGAVFAEIGPRMAELSGSRL
                     AAQQQMEGLLAPHRPKEPAWFLATVGVSPDHQGKGLGSAVVLPGVEAAERAGVPAFLET
                     SAPRNLPFYERLGFTVTADVEVPEGPRTWCMTRKPGA"
     primer_bind     1611..1631
                     /label=Puro-F
                     /note="Puromycin resistance gene, forward primer"
     CDS             1757..1810
                     /codon_start=1
                     /product="2A peptide from Thosea asigna virus capsid
                     protein"
                     /label=T2A
                     /note="Eukaryotic ribosomes fail to insert a peptide bond
                     between the Gly and Pro residues, yielding separate
                     polypeptides."
                     /translation="EGRGSLLTCGDVEENPGP"
     protein_bind    5129..5198
                     /label=attB
                     /bound_moiety="phage phi-C31 integrase"
                     /note="attB site for the phi-C31 integrase (Groth et al.,
                     2000)"
     promoter        complement(5405..5423)
                     /label=T3 promoter
                     /note="promoter for bacteriophage T3 RNA polymerase"
     primer_bind     complement(5444..5460)
                     /label=M13 rev
                     /note="common sequencing primer, one of multiple similar
                     variants"
     primer_bind     complement(5444..5460)
                     /label=M13 Reverse
                     /note="In lacZ gene. Also called M13-rev"
     primer_bind     complement(5457..5479)
                     /label=M13/pUC Reverse
                     /note="In lacZ gene"
     protein_bind    5468..5484
                     /label=lac operator
                     /bound_moiety="lac repressor encoded by lacI"
                     /note="The lac repressor binds to the lac operator to
                     inhibit transcription in E. coli. This inhibition can be
                     relieved by adding lactose or
                     isopropyl-beta-D-thiogalactopyranoside (IPTG)."
     promoter        complement(5492..5522)
                     /label=lac promoter
                     /note="promoter for the E. coli lac operon"
     protein_bind    5537..5558
                     /label=CAP binding site
                     /bound_moiety="E. coli catabolite activator protein"
                     /note="CAP binding activates transcription in the presence
                     of cAMP."
     primer_bind     complement(5675..5692)
                     /label=L4440
                     /note="L4440 vector, forward primer"
     rep_origin      complement(5846..6434)
                     /direction=LEFT
                     /label=ori
                     /note="high-copy-number ColE1/pMB1/pBR322/pUC origin of
                     replication"
     primer_bind     complement(5926..5945)
                     /label=pBR322ori-F
                     /note="pBR322 origin, forward primer"
     CDS             complement(6605..7465)
                     /codon_start=1
                     /gene="bla"
                     /product="beta-lactamase"
                     /label=AmpR
                     /note="confers resistance to ampicillin, carbenicillin, and
                     related antibiotics"
                     /translation="MSIQHFRVALIPFFAAFCLPVFAHPETLVKVKDAEDQLGARVGYI
                     ELDLNSGKILESFRPEERFPMMSTFKVLLCGAVLSRIDAGQEQLGRRIHYSQNDLVEYS
                     PVTEKHLTDGMTVRELCSAAITMSDNTAANLLLTTIGGPKELTAFLHNMGDHVTRLDRW
                     EPELNEAIPNDERDTTMPVAMATTLRKLLTGELLTLASRQQLIDWMEADKVAGPLLRSA
                     LPAGWFIADKSGAGERGSRGIIAALGPDGKPSRIVVIYTTGSQATMDERNRQIAEIGAS
                     LIKHW"
     primer_bind     7228..7247
                     /label=Amp-R
                     /note="Ampicillin resistance gene, reverse primer"
     promoter        complement(7466..7570)
                     /gene="bla"
                     /label=AmpR promoter
ORIGIN
        1 cacctaaatt gtaagcgtta atattttgtt aaaattcgcg ttaaattttt gttaaatcag
       61 ctcatttttt aaccaatagg ccgaaatcgg caaaatccct tataaatcaa aagaatagac
      121 cgagataggg ttgagtgttg ttccagtttg gaacaagagt ccactattaa agaacgtgga
      181 ctccaacgtc aaaggnnnnn nnnnnnnnnn nnnnnnnnnn nnnnnnnnnn nnnnnnnnnn
      241 nnnntnnnnn nnnnnnnnnn nnnnnnnnnn nnnnnnnnnn nnnnnnnnnn nnnnnnnnnn
      301 nnnnnnnnnn nnnnnnnnnn nnnnnnnnnn nnnnnngnnn nnnnnnnnnn nnnnnnnnnn
      361 nnnnnnnnnn nnnnnnnnnn nnnnnnnnnn nnnnnnnnnn nnnnnnnnnn nnnnnnnnnn
      421 nnnnnnnnnn nnnnnnnnnn nnnnnnnnnn nnnnnnnnnn ncccattcgc cattcaggct
      481 gcgcaactgt tgggaagggc gatcggtgcg ggcctcttcg ctattacgcc agctggcgaa
      541 agggggatgt gctgcaaggc gattaagttg ggtaacgcca gggttttccc agtcacgacg
      601 ttgtaaaacg acggccagtg aattgtaata cgactcacta tagggcgaat tgggtaccta
      661 gccgcgggcg ggtgccaggg cgtgcccttg ggctccccgg gcgcgtactc cacctcaccc
      721 atctgaagct tccgacttct tggatacttg taactttgcg ctttcccacc ctcgcataag
      781 tttcctgaaa taatgactct gaaactcaaa atatatttac aaacacctcg gctgtagctt
      841 tggtttgttc tctgacttgc ttataactta atatccctct tattctaacc taagttctgc
      901 cacgtggttg gttacctctg ctcagccccc ggcttctgtc ctccatgttc ctgggggaat
      961 ccctacactt tcagaattta atttccctac tggatgtccc accttctttt tattctaccc
     1021 tttcctataa gccatagggg tttgtttgtt tgtatgtttt ttaattgaca agttatgcat
     1081 ccatacagta cacaatctct tctctctaca gatgggcacc gagtacaagc ccacggtgcg
     1141 cctcgccacc cgcgacgacg tcccccgggc cgtacgcacc ctcgccgccg cgttcgccga
     1201 ctaccccgcc acgcgccaca ccgtcgaccc ggaccgccac atcgagcggg tcaccgagct
     1261 gcaagaactc ttcctcacgc gcgtcgggct cgacatcggc aaggtgtggg tcgcggacga
     1321 cggcgccgcg gtggcggtct ggaccacgcc ggagagcgtc gaagcggggg cggtgttcgc
     1381 cgagatcggc ccgcgcatgg ccgagttgag cggttcccgg ctggccgcgc agcaacagat
     1441 ggaaggcctc ctggcgccgc accggcccaa ggagcccgcg tggttcctgg ccaccgtcgg
     1501 cgtctcgccc gaccaccagg gcaagggtct gggcagcgcc gtcgtgctcc ccggagtgga
     1561 ggcggccgag cgcgccgggg tgcccgcctt cctggagacc tccgcgcccc gcaacctccc
     1621 cttctacgag cggctcggct tcaccgtcac cgccgacgtc gaggtgcccg aaggaccgcg
     1681 cacctggtgc atgacccgca agcccggtgc cgggagcggc ggtggctctg gtggcggttc
     1741 aatggtgagg ctgctcgagg gcagaggaag tcttctaaca tgcggtgacg tggaggagaa
     1801 tcccggccct gcaccgggag ccaccatgac tgccatggag gagtcacagt cggatatcag
     1861 cctcgagctc cctctgagcc aggagacatt ttcaggctta tggaaactgt gagtggatct
     1921 ttttggggcc cttaagatac atcccgccat acctgtatcc tccccttgcc tgagagaaac
     1981 aaaaacagta gtgttcaaac atggtatggt gttgggtgtc tgtaaatcct gcggggcggg
     2041 gtggcggggg ggggggactg cagggtctca gaagtttgag gtcatcattg actacatagc
     2101 aagttggagg ccagcctggg ataagtgaga ttctgtcttc aaaaaatgga aggaaatcag
     2161 gaactaactc tctgctcttg ttttccagac ttcctccaga agatatcctg gtaaggccca
     2221 gagcagaaag ggacttgggc tttggtggat cctgaggacc tggtcctctg actgctcttt
     2281 tcacccatct acagtccccc ttgccgtccc aagcaatgga tgatttgatg ctgtccccgg
     2341 acgatattga acaatggttc actgaagacc caggtccaga tgaagctccc agaatgccag
     2401 aggctgctcc ccccgtggcc cctgcaccag cagctcctac accggcggcc cctgcaccag
     2461 ccccctcctg gcccctgtca tcttctgtcc cttcccagaa aacctaccag ggcagctacg
     2521 gtttccgtct gggcttcttg cattctggga cagccaagtc tgtgacttgc acggtcagtt
     2581 gccctgaggg gctggcttcc atgagacttc aatgcctggc cgtatccccc tgcatttctt
     2641 ttgtttggaa ctttgggatt cctcttcacc ctttggcttc ctgtcagtgt ttttttatag
     2701 tttacccact taatgtgtga tctctgactc ctgtcccaaa gttgaatatt ccccccttga
     2761 atttgggctt ttatccatcc catcacaccc tcagcatctc tcctggggat gcagaacttt
     2821 tctttttctt catccacgtg tattccttgg cttttgaaaa taagctcctg accaggcttg
     2881 gtggctcaca cctgcaatcc cagcactctc aaagaggcca aggcaggcag atcacctgag
     2941 cccaggagtt caagaccagc ctgggtaaca tgatgaaacc tcgtctctac aaaaaaatac
     3001 aaaaaattag ccaggcatgg tggtgcacac ctatagtccc agccactcag gaggctgagg
     3061 tgggaagatc acttgaggcc aggagatgga ggctgcagtg agctgtgatc acaccactgt
     3121 gctccagcct gagtgacaga gcaagaccct atctcaaaaa aaaaaaaaaa aagaaaagct
     3181 cctgaggtgt agacgccaac tctctctagc tcgctagtgg gttgcaggag gtgcttacac
     3241 atgtttgttt ctttgctgcc gtcttccagt tgctttatct gttcacttgt gccctgactt
     3301 tcaactctgt ctccttcctc ttcctacagt actcccctgc cctcaacaag atgttttgcc
     3361 aactggccaa gacctgccct gtgcagctgt gggttgattc cacacccccg cccggcaccc
     3421 gcgtccgcgc catggccatc tacaagcagt cacagcacat gacggaggtt gtgaggcgct
     3481 gcccccacca tgagcgctgc tcagatagcg atggtgagca gctggggctg gagagacgac
     3541 agggctggtt gcccagggtc cccaggcctc tgattcctca ctgattgctc ttaggtctgg
     3601 cccctcctca gcatcttatc cgagtggaag gaaatttgcg tgtggagtat ttggatgaca
     3661 gaaacacttt tcgacatagt gtggtggtgc cctatgagcc gcctgaggtc tggtttgcaa
     3721 ctggggtctc tgggaggagg ggttaagggt ggttgtcagt ggccctccag gtgagcagta
     3781 ggggggcttt ctcctgctgc ttatttgacc tcccctccct ataaccccat gagatgtgca
     3841 aagtaaatgg gtttaactat tgcacagttg aaaaaactga agcttacaga ggctaagggc
     3901 ctcccctgct tggctgggcg cagtggctca tgcctgtaat cccagcactt tgggaggcca
     3961 aggcaggcgg atcacgaggt tgggagatcg agaccatcct ggctaacggt gaaaccccgt
     4021 ctctactgaa aaatacaaaa aaaaattagc cgggcgtggt gctgggcacc tgtagtccca
     4081 gctactcggg aggctgagga aggagaatgg cgtgaacctg ggcggtggag cttgcagtga
     4141 gctgagatca cgccactgca ctccagcctg ggcgacagag cgagattcca tctcaaaaaa
     4201 aaaaaaaagg cctcccctgc ttgccacagg tctccccaag gcgcactggc ctcatcttgg
     4261 gcctgtgtta tctcctaggt tggctctgac tgtaccacca tccactacaa ctacatgtgt
     4321 aacagttcct gcatgggcgg catgaaccgg aggcccatcc tcaccatcat cacactggaa
     4381 gactccaggt caggagccac ttgccaccct gcacactggc ctgctgtgcc ccagcctctg
     4441 cttgcctctg acccctgggc ccacctctta ccgatttctt ccatactact acccatccac
     4501 ctctcatcac atccccggcg gggaatctcc ttactgctcc cactcagttt tcttttctct
     4561 ggctttggga cctcttaacc tgtggcttct cctccaccta cctggagctg gagcttaggc
     4621 tccagaaagg acaagggtgg ttgggagtag atggagtctg gttttttaaa tgggacaggt
     4681 aggacctgat ttccttactg cctcttgctt ctcttttcct atcctgagta gtggtaatct
     4741 actgggacgg aacagctttg aggtgcgtgt ttgtgcctgt cctgggagag accggcgcac
     4801 agaggaagag aatctccgca agaaagggga gcctcaccac gagctgcccc cagggagcac
     4861 taagcgaggt aagcaagcag gacaagaagc ggtggaggag gccaagggtg cagttatgcc
     4921 tcagattcac ttttatcacc tttccttgcc tctttcctag cactgcccaa caacaccagc
     4981 tcctctcccc agccaaagaa gaaaccactg gatggagaat atttcaccct tcaggtacta
     5041 agtcttggga cctcttatca agtggaaagt ttccagtcta acactcaaaa tgccgtgcgg
     5101 ccgcactaga gacgatgtag gtcacggtct cgaagccgcg gtgcgggtgc cagggcgtgc
     5161 ccttgggctc cccgggcgcg tactccacct cacccatctg gtccatcatg atgaacgggt
     5221 cgaggtggcg gtagttgatc ccggcgaacg cgcggcgcac cgggaagccc tcgccctcga
     5281 aaccgctggg cgcggtggtc acggtgagca cgggacgtgc gacggcgtcg gcgggtgcgg
     5341 atacgcgggg cagcgtcagc gggttctcga cggtcacggc gggcatgagc tccagctttt
     5401 gttcccttta gtgagggtta atttcgagct tggcgtaatc atggtcatag ctgtttcctg
     5461 tgtgaaattg ttatccgctc acaattccac acaacatacg agccggaagc ataaagtgta
     5521 aagcctgggg tgcctaatga gtgagctaac tcacattaat tgcgttgcgc tcactgcccg
     5581 ctttccagtc gggaaacctg tcgtgccagc tgcattaatg aatcggccaa cgcgcgggga
     5641 gaggcggttt gcgtattggg cgctcttccg cttcctcgct cactgactcg ctgcgctcgg
     5701 tcgttcggct gcggcgagcg gtatcagctc actcaaaggc ggtaatacgg ttatccacag
     5761 aatcagggga taacgcagga aagaacatgt gagcaaaagg ccagcaaaag gccaggaacc
     5821 gtaaaaaggc cgcgttgctg gcgtttttcc ataggctccg cccccctgac gagcatcaca
     5881 aaaatcgacg ctcaagtcag aggtggcgaa acccgacagg actataaaga taccaggcgt
     5941 ttccccctgg aagctccctc gtgcgctctc ctgttccgac cctgccgctt accggatacc
     6001 tgtccgcctt tctcccttcg ggaagcgtgg cgctttctca tagctcacgc tgtaggtatc
     6061 tcagttcggt gtaggtcgtt cgctccaagc tgggctgtgt gcacgaaccc cccgttcagc
     6121 ccgaccgctg cgccttatcc ggtaactatc gtcttgagtc caacccggta agacacgact
     6181 tatcgccact ggcagcagcc actggtaaca ggattagcag agcgaggtat gtaggcggtg
     6241 ctacagagtt cttgaagtgg tggcctaact acggctacac tagaaggaca gtatttggta
     6301 tctgcgctct gctgaagcca gttaccttcg gaaaaagagt tggtagctct tgatccggca
     6361 aacaaaccac cgctggtagc ggtggttttt ttgtttgcaa gcagcagatt acgcgcagaa
     6421 aaaaaggatc tcaagaagat cctttgatct tttctacggg gtctgacgct cagtggaacg
     6481 aaaactcacg ttaagggatt ttggtcatga gattatcaaa aaggatcttc acctagatcc
     6541 ttttaaatta aaaatgaagt tttaaatcaa tctaaagtat atatgagtaa acttggtctg
     6601 acagttacca atgcttaatc agtgaggcac ctatctcagc gatctgtcta tttcgttcat
     6661 ccatagttgc ctgactcccc gtcgtgtaga taactacgat acgggagggc ttaccatctg
     6721 gccccagtgc tgcaatgata ccgcgagacc cacgctcacc ggctccagat ttatcagcaa
     6781 taaaccagcc agccggaagg gccgagcgca gaagtggtcc tgcaacttta tccgcctcca
     6841 tccagtctat taattgttgc cgggaagcta gagtaagtag ttcgccagtt aatagtttgc
     6901 gcaacgttgt tgccattgct acaggcatcg tggtgtcacg ctcgtcgttt ggtatggctt
     6961 cattcagctc cggttcccaa cgatcaaggc gagttacatg atcccccatg ttgtgcaaaa
     7021 aagcggttag ctccttcggt cctccgatcg ttgtcagaag taagttggcc gcagtgttat
     7081 cactcatggt tatggcagca ctgcataatt ctcttactgt catgccatcc gtaagatgct
     7141 tttctgtgac tggtgagtac tcaaccaagt cattctgaga atagtgtatg cggcgaccga
     7201 gttgctcttg cccggcgtca atacgggata ataccgcgcc acatagcaga actttaaaag
     7261 tgctcatcat tggaaaacgt tcttcggggc gaaaactctc aaggatctta ccgctgttga
     7321 gatccagttc gatgtaaccc actcgtgcac ccaactgatc ttcagcatct tttactttca
     7381 ccagcgtttc tgggtgagca aaaacaggaa ggcaaaatgc cgcaaaaaag ggaataaggg
     7441 cgacacggaa atgttgaata ctcatactct tcctttttca atattattga agcatttatc
     7501 agggttattg tctcatgagc ggatacatat ttgaatgtat ttagaaaaat aaacaaatag
     7561 gggttccgcg cacatttccc cgaaaagtgc
//
