LOCUS       Exported 992 bp ds-DNA linear SYN 14-JUN-2021
DEFINITION  TOP Hupki-puro2A-Hupki-wt plasmid .
ACCESSION   .
VERSION     .
KEYWORDS    pX61
SOURCE      synthetic DNA construct
  ORGANISM  synthetic DNA construct
REFERENCE   1 (bases 1 to 992)
  AUTHORS   Wei QX, Odell AF, van der Hoeven F, Hollstein M
  TITLE     Rapid derivation of genetically related mutants from embryonic cells
            harboring a recombinase-specific Trp53 platform.
  JOURNAL   Cell Cycle. 2011 Apr 15;10(8):1261-70. Epub 2011 Apr 15.
  PUBMED    21445009
REFERENCE   2 (bases 1 to 992)
  AUTHORS   .
  TITLE     Direct Submission
  JOURNAL   Exported Jun 14, 2021 from SnapGene Server 1.1.58
            http://www.snapgene.com
FEATURES             Location/Qualifiers
     source          1..992
                     /organism="synthetic DNA construct"
                     /mol_type="other DNA"
     protein_bind    10..43
                     /label=attB
                     /bound_moiety="phage phi-C31 integrase"
                     /note="minimal attB site for the phi-C31 integrase (Groth
                     et al., 2000)"
     primer_bind     949..969
                     /label=Puro-F
                     /note="Puromycin resistance gene, forward primer"
ORIGIN
        1 cgcgggcggg tgccagggcg tgcccttggg ctccccgggc gcgtactcca cctcacccat
       61 ctgaagcttc cgacttcttg gatacttgta actttgcgct ttcccaccct cgcataagtt
      121 tcctgaaata atgactctga aactcaaaat atatttacaa acacctcggc tgtagctttg
      181 gtttgttctc tgacttgctt ataacttaat atccctctta ttctaaccta agttctgcca
      241 cgtggttggt tacctctgct cagcccccgg cttctgtcct ccatgttcct gggggaatcc
      301 ctacactttc agaatttaat ttccctactg gatgtcccac cttcttttta ttctaccctt
      361 tcctataagc cataggggtt tgtttgtttg tatgtttttt aattgacaag ttatgcatcc
      421 atacagtaca caatctcttc tctctacaga tgggcaccga gtacaagccc acggtgcgcc
      481 tcgccacccg cgacgacgtc ccccgggccg tacgcaccct cgccgccgcg ttcgccgact
      541 accccgccac gcgccacacc gtcgacccgg accgccacat cgagcgggtc accgagctgc
      601 aagaactctt cctcacgcgc gtcgggctcg acatcggcaa ggtgtgggtc gcggacgacg
      661 gcgccgcggt ggcggtctgg accacgccgg agagcgtcga agcgggggcg gtgttcgccg
      721 agatcggccc gcgcatggcc gagttgagcg gttcccggct ggccgcgcag caacagatgg
      781 aaggcctcct ggcgccgcac cggcccaagg agcccgcgtg gttcctggcc accgtcggcg
      841 tctcgcccga ccaccagggc aagggtctgg gcagcgccgt cgtgctcccc ggagtggagg
      901 cggccgagcg cgccggggtg cccgccttcc tggagacctc cgcgccccgc aacctcccct
      961 tctacgagcg gctcggcttc accgtcaccg cc
//
