LOCUS       Exported 919 bp ds-DNA linear SYN 14-JUN-2021
DEFINITION  TOP Hupki-puro2A-Hupki-wt plasmid .
ACCESSION   .
VERSION     .
KEYWORDS    pX61
SOURCE      synthetic DNA construct
  ORGANISM  synthetic DNA construct
REFERENCE   1 (bases 1 to 919)
  AUTHORS   Wei QX, Odell AF, van der Hoeven F, Hollstein M
  TITLE     Rapid derivation of genetically related mutants from embryonic cells
            harboring a recombinase-specific Trp53 platform.
  JOURNAL   Cell Cycle. 2011 Apr 15;10(8):1261-70. Epub 2011 Apr 15.
  PUBMED    21445009
REFERENCE   2 (bases 1 to 919)
  AUTHORS   .
  TITLE     Direct Submission
  JOURNAL   Exported Jun 14, 2021 from SnapGene Server 1.1.58
            http://www.snapgene.com
FEATURES             Location/Qualifiers
     source          1..919
                     /organism="synthetic DNA construct"
                     /mol_type="other DNA"
ORIGIN
        1 aggaaagaga agcaagaggc agtaaggaaa tcaggtccta cctgtcccat ttaaaaaacc
       61 agactccatc tactcccaac cacccttgtc ctttctggag cctaagctcc agctccaggt
      121 aggtggagga gaagccacag gttaagaggt cccaaagcca gagaaaagaa aactgagtgg
      181 gagcagtaag gagattcccc gccggggatg tgatgagagg tggatgggta gtagtatgga
      241 agaaatcggt aagaggtggg cccaggggtc agaggcaagc agaggctggg gcacagcagg
      301 ccagtgtgca gggtggcaag tggctcctga cctggagtct tccagtgtga tgatggtgag
      361 gatgggcctc cggttcatgc cgcccatgca ggaactgtta cacatgtagt tgtagtggat
      421 ggtggtacag tcagagccaa cctaggagat aacacaggcc caagatgagg ccagtgcgcc
      481 ttggggagac ctgtggcaag caggggaggc cttttttttt tttttgagat ggaatctcgc
      541 tctgtcgccc aggctggagt gcagtggcgt gatctcagct cactgcaagc tccaccgccc
      601 aggttcacgc cattctcctt cctcagcctc ccgagtagct gggactacag gtgcccagca
      661 ccacgcccgg ctaatttttt tttgtatttt tcagtagaga cggggtttca ccgttagcca
      721 ggatggtctc gatctcccaa cctcgtgatc cgcctgcctt ggcctcccaa agtgctggga
      781 ttacaggcat gagccactgc gcccagccaa gcaggggagg cccttagcct ctgtaagctt
      841 cagttttttc aactgtgcaa tagttaaacc catttacttt gcacatctca tggggttata
      901 gggaggggag gtcaaataa
//
