>Addgene plasmid #46852 | pX61 | addgene partial sequence | sequence record 68432 | T3 5'-GCAATTAACCCTCACTAAAGG-3'
CCCGCCGTGACCGTCGAGAACCCGCTGACGCTGCCCCGCGTATCCGCACCCGCCGACGCCGTCGCACGTC
CCGTGCTCACCGTGACCACCGCGCCCAGCGGTTTCGAGGGCGAGGGCTTCCCGGTGCGCCGCGCGTTCGC
CGGGATCAACTACCGCCACCTCGACCCGTTCATCATGATGGACCAGATGGGTGAGGTGGAGTACGCGCCC
GGGGAGCCCAAGGGCACGCCCTGGCACCCGCACCGCGGCTTCGAGACCGTGACCTACATCGTCTCTAGTG
CGGCCGCACGGCATTTTGAGTGTTAGACTGGAAACTTTCCACTTGATAAGAGGTCCCAAGACTTAGTACC
TGAAGGGTGAAATATTCTCCATCCAGTGGTTTCTTCTTTGGCTGGGGAGAGGAGCTGGTGTTGTTGGGCA
GTGCTAGGAAAGAGGCAAGGAAAGGTGATAAAAGTGAATCTGAGGCATAACTGCACCCTTGGCCTCCTCC
ACCGCTTCTTGTCCTGCTTGCTTACCTCGCTTAGTGCTCCCTGGGGGCAGCTCGTGGTGAGGCTCCCCTT
TCTTGCGGAGATTCTCTTCCTCTGTGCGCCGGTCTCTCCCAGGACAGGCACAAACACGCACCTCAAAGCT
GTTCCGTCCCAGTAGATTACCACTACTCAGGATAGGAAAAGAGAAGCAAGAGGCAGTAAGGAAATCAGGT
CCTACCTGTCCCATTTAAAAAACCAGACTCCATCTACTCCCAACCACCCTTGTCCTTTCTGGAGCCTAAG
CTCCAGCTCCAGGTAGGTGGAGGAGAAGCCACAGGTTAAGAGGTCCCAAAGCCAGAGAAAAGAAAACTGA
GTGGGAGCAGTAAGGAGATTCCCCGCCGGGGATGTGATGAGAGGTGGATGGGTAGTAGTATGGAAGAAAT
CGGTAAGAGGTGGGCCCAGGGGTCAGAGGCAAGCAGAGGCTGG
