>Addgene plasmid #46852 | pX61 | addgene partial sequence | sequence record 68433 | Puro-F 5'-GCAACCTCCCTTCTACGAGC-3'
GCCGACGTCGAGGTGCCCGAAGGACCGCGCACCTGGTGCATGACCCGCAAGCCCGGTGCCGGGAGCGGCG
GTGGCTCTGGTGGCGGTTCAATGGTGAGGCTGCTCGAGGGCAGAGGAAGTCTTCTAACATGCGGTGACGT
GGAGGAGAATCCCGGCCCTGCACCGGGAGCCACCATGACTGCCATGGAGGAGTCACAGTCGGATATCAGC
CTCGAGCTCCCTCTGAGCCAGGAGACATTTTCAGGCTTATGGAAACTGTGAGTGGATCTTTTTGGGGCCC
TTAAGATACATCCCGCCATACCTGTATCCTCCCCTTGCCTGAGAGAAACAAAAACAGTAGTGTTCAAACA
TGGTATGGTGTTGGGTGTCTGTAAATCCTGCGGGGCGGGGTGGCGGGGGGGGGGGACTGCAGGGTCTCAG
AAGTTTGAGGTCATCATTGACTACATAGCAAGTTGGAGGCCAGCCTGGGATAAGTGAGATTCTGTCTTCA
AAAAATGGAAGGAAATCAGGAACTAACTCTCTGCTCTTGTTTTCCAGACTTCCTCCAGAAGATATCCTGG
TAAGGCCCAGAGCAGAAAGGGACTTGGGCTTTGGTGGATCCTGAGGACCTGGTCCTCTGACTGCTCTTTT
CACCCATCTACAGTCCCCCTTGCCGTCCCAAGCAATGGATGATTTGATGCTGTCCCCGGACGATATTGAA
CAATGGTTCACTGAAGACCCAGGTCCAGATGAAGCTCCCAGAATGCCAGAGGCTGCTCCCCCCGTGGCCC
CTGCACCAGCAGCTCCTACACCGGCGGCCCCTGCACCAGCCCCCTCCTGGCCCCTGTCATCTTCTGTCCC
TTCCCAGAAAACCTACCAGGGCAGCTACGGTTTCCGTCTGGGCTTCTTGCATTCTGGGACAGCCAAGTCT
GTGACTTGCACGGTCA
