>Addgene plasmid #46852 | pX61 | addgene partial sequence | sequence record 68436 | hP53-R 5'-ctccgtcatgtgctgtgact-3'
CGGGTGCCGGGCGGGGGTGTGGAATCAACCCACAGCTGCACAGGGCAGGTCTTGGCCAGTTGGCAAAACA
TCTTGTTGAGGGCAGGGGAGTACTGTAGGAAGAGGAAGGAGACAGAGTTGAAAGTCAGGGCACAAGTGAA
CAGATAAAGCAACTGGAAGACGGCAGCAAAGAAACAAACATGTGTAAGCACCTCCTGCAACCCACTAGCG
AGCTAGAGAGAGTTGGCGTCTACACCTCAGGAGCTTTTCTTTTTTTTTTTTTTTTTGAGATAGGGTCTTG
CTCTGTCACTCAGGCTGGAGCACAGTGGTGTGATCACAGCTCACTGCAGCCTCCATCTCCTGGCCTCAAG
TGATCTTCCCACCTCAGCCTCCTGAGTGGCTGGGACTATAGGTGTGCACCACCATGCCTGGCTAATTTTT
TGTATTTTTTTGTAGAGACGAGGTTTCATCATGTTACCCAGGCTGGTCTTGAACTCCTGGGCTCAGGTGA
TCTGCCTGCCTTGGCCTCTTTGAGAGTGCTGGGATTGCAGGTGTGAGCCACCAAGCCTGGTCAGGAGCTT
ATTTTCAAAAGCCAAGGAATACACGTGGATGAAGAAAAAGAAAAGTTCTGCATCCCCAGGAGAGATGCTG
AGGGTGTGATGGGATGGATAAAAGCCCAAATTCAAGGGGGGAATATTCAACTTTGGGACAGGAGTCAGAG
ATCACACATTAAGTGGGTAAACTATAAAAAAACACTGACAGGAAGCCAAAGGGTGAAGAGGAATCCCAAA
GTTCCAAACAAAAGAAATGCAGGGGGATACGGCCAGGCATTGAAGTCTCATGGAAGCCAGCCCCTCAGGG
CAACTGACCGTGCAAGTCACAGACTTGGCTGTCCCAGAATGCAAGAAGCC
